Addgene plasmid #55960: mPlum-Cx32-7
Purpose: Localization: Gap Junctions, Excitation: 590, Emission: 649
Depositing lab: Michael Davidson.
Backbone
  Vector backbone: mPlum
  Backbone size w/o insert (bp): 4750
  Vector type: Mammalian Expression
  Selectable markers: Neomycin (select with G418)
Growth in bacteria
  Bacterial resistance: Kanamycin, 50 μg/mL
  Growth temperature: 37°C
  Growth strain: DH5alpha
  Copy number: High Copy
Gene/Insert
  Gene/Insert name: Cx32 (alt names: Human Beta-1 Connexin 32; NM_001097642.2)
  Species: H. sapiens (human)
  Entrez Gene: GJB1 (a.k.a. CMTX, CMTX1, CX32)
  Promoter: CMV
  Tag / fusion protein: mPlum
  Cloning method: Unknown
  Sequencing primers: 5′ CMV-F; 3′ SV40pA-R
Terms and licenses: Academic/Nonprofit Terms; Industry Terms: Not Available to Industry
Depositor comments: H. sapiens (human) Beta-1 Connexin 32. Excitation = 590; Emission = 649
How to cite: mPlum-Cx32-7 was a gift from Michael Davidson (Addgene plasmid # 55960 ; http://n2t.net/addgene:55960 ; RRID:Addgene_55960)
