[The description below was written by a language model from this plasmid's Addgene catalogue record.]
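Description:
mPlum-Cx32-7 is a mammalian expression plasmid that produces human connexin 32 (gap junction beta-1 protein, gene GJB1) fused to the far-red fluorescent protein mPlum. It is built on an mPlum vector backbone of about 4.75 kb without the insert. The fusion is transcribed from the CMV promoter, a strong constitutive promoter in most cultured mammalian cell lines. The listed 3′ sequencing primer points to an SV40 polyadenylation signal downstream of the coding region. The record does not state whether mPlum sits at the N- or C-terminus of connexin 32. It also does not explain the "7" in the name, which may refer to a linker length, and the cloning method is listed as unknown.

In bacteria the plasmid is maintained at high copy number under kanamycin selection. In mammalian cells a neomycin resistance marker allows G418 selection of stable transfectants. No feature table accompanies the entry, so the origin of replication and other backbone elements are not documented here.

The construct serves as a fluorescent localization marker for gap junctions. Connexin 32 assembles into hemichannels that dock between adjacent cells to form gap junction plaques, so the tagged protein should label these structures at cell–cell contacts and along its trafficking route. mPlum has a recorded excitation maximum of 590 nm and emission maximum of 649 nm. These far-red wavelengths make the marker suitable for live-cell or fixed-cell imaging alongside green, yellow or orange fluorescent proteins in multicolour experiments.
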