>Addgene plasmid #55960 | mPlum-Cx32-7 | depositor partial sequence | sequence record 86865 | insert sequence
GACGTCAGATCCGCTAGCGCTACCGGACTCAGATCTCGAGCTCAAGCTTCGAATTCCCTCTGGGAAAGGG
CAGCAGCAGCCAGGTGTGGCAGTGACAGGGAGGTGTGAATGAGGCAGGATGAACTGGACAGGTTTGTACA
CCTTGCTCAGTGGCGTGAACCGGCATTCTACTGCCATTGGCCGAGTATGGCTCTCGGTCATCTTCATCTT
CAGAATCATGGTGCTGGTGGTGGCTGCAGAGAGTGTGTGGGGTGATGAGAAATCTTCCTTCATCTGCAAC
ACACTCCAGCCTGGCTGCAACAGCGTTTGCTATGACCAATTCTTCCCCATCTCCCATGTGCGGCTGTGGT
CCCTGCAGCTCATCCTAGTTTCCACCCCAGCTCTCCTCGTGGCCATGCACGTGGCTCACCAGCAACACAT
AGAGAAGAAAATGCTACGGCTTGAGGGCCATGGGGACCCCCTACACCTGGAGGAGGTGAAGAGGCACAAG
GTCCACATCTCAGGGACACTGTGGTGGACCTATGTCATCAGCGTGGTGTTCCGGCTGTTGTTTGAGGCCG
TCTTCATGTATGTCTTTTATCTGCTCTACCCTGGCTATGCCATGGTGCGGCTGGTCAAGTGCGACGTCTA
CCCCTGCCCCAACACAGTGGACTGCTTCGTGTCCCGCCCCACCGAGAAAACCGTCTTCACCGTCTTCATG
CTAGCTGCCTCTGGCATCTGCATCATCCTCAATGTGGCCGAGGTGGTGTACCTCATCATCCGGGCCTGTG
CCCGCCGAGCCCAGCGCCGCTCCAATCCACCTTCCCGCAAGGGCTCGGGCTTCGGCCACCGCCTCTCACC
TGAATACAAGCAGAATGAGATCAACAAGCTGCTGAGTGAGCAGGATGGCTCCCTGAAAGACATACTGCGC
CGCAGCCCTGGCACCGGGGCTGGGCTGGCTGAAAAGAGCGACCGCTGCTCGGCCTGCGCGGATCCACCGG
TGGCTACCATGGTGAGCAAGGGCGAGGAGGTCATCAAGGAGTTCATGCGCTTCAAGGAGCACATGGAGGG
CTCCGTGAACGGCCACGAGTTCGAGATCGAGGGCGAGGGCGAGGGCCGCCCCTACGAGGGCACCCAGACC
GCCAGGCTGAAGGTGACCAAGGGTGGCCCCCTGCCCTTCGCCTGGGACATCCTGTCCCCTCAGATCATGT
ACGGCTCCAAGGCCTACGTGAAGCACCCCGCCGACATCCCCGACTACTTGAAGCTGTCCTTCCCCGAGGG
CTTCAAGTGGGAGCGCGTGATGAACTTCGAGGACGGCGGCGTGGTGACCGTGACCCAGGACTCCTCCCTG
CAGGACGGCGAGTTCATCTACAAGGTGAAGGTGCGCGGCACCAACTTCCCCTCCGACGGCCCCGTAATGC
AGAAGAAGACCATGGGCTGGGAGGCCTCCTCCGAGCGGATGTACCCCGAGGACGGCGCCCTGAAGGGCGA
GATGAAGATGAGGCTGAGGCTGAAGGACGGCGGCCACTACGACGCCGAGGTCAAGACCACCTACATGGCC
AAGAAGCCCGTGCAGCTGCCCGGCGCCTACAAGACCGACATCAAGCTGGACATCACCTCCCACAACGAGG
ACTACACCATCGTGGAACAGTACGAGCGCGCCGAGGGCCGCCACTCCACCGGCGCCTAAGCGGCCGCGAC
TCTAGATCATAATCAGCCATACCACATT
