LOCUS       Exported 5581 bp ds-DNA circular SYN 13-MAY-2021
DEFINITION  Localization: Gap Junctions, Excitation: 590, Emission: 649.
ACCESSION   .
VERSION     .
KEYWORDS    mPlum-Cx32-7
SOURCE      synthetic DNA construct
  ORGANISM  synthetic DNA construct
REFERENCE   1 (bases 1 to 5581)
  TITLE     Davidson Red fluorescent proteins
REFERENCE   2 (bases 1 to 5581)
  AUTHORS   .
  TITLE     Direct Submission
  JOURNAL   Exported May 13, 2021 from SnapGene Server 1.1.58
            http://www.snapgene.com
FEATURES             Location/Qualifiers
     source          1..5581
                     /organism="synthetic DNA construct"
                     /mol_type="other DNA"
     enhancer        1..304
                     /label=CMV enhancer
                     /note="human cytomegalovirus immediate early enhancer"
     promoter        305..508
                     /label=CMV promoter
                     /note="human cytomegalovirus (CMV) immediate early
                     promoter"
     primer_bind     459..479
                     /label=CMV-F
                     /note="Human CMV immediate early promoter, forward primer"
     CDS             1507..2187
                     /codon_start=1
                     /product="far-red monomeric derivative of DsRed fluorescent
                     protein (Wang et al., 2004)"
                     /label=mPlum
                     /note="mammalian codon-optimized"
                     /translation="MVSKGEEVIKEFMRFKEHMEGSVNGHEFEIEGEGEGRPYEGTQTA
                     RLKVTKGGPLPFAWDILSPQIMYGSKAYVKHPADIPDYLKLSFPEGFKWERVMNFEDGG
                     VVTVTQDSSLQDGEFIYKVKVRGTNFPSDGPVMQKKTMGWEASSERMYPEDGALKGEMK
                     MRLRLKDGGHYDAEVKTTYMAKKPVQLPGAYKTDIKLDITSHNEDYTIVEQYERAEGRH
                     STGA"
     primer_bind     1908..1927
                     /label=mCherry-F
                     /note="mCherry, forward primer"
     primer_bind     2102..2125
                     /label=DsRed1-C
                     /note="DsRed1, forward primer"
     polyA_signal    2309..2430
                     /label=SV40 poly(A) signal
                     /note="SV40 polyadenylation signal"
     primer_bind     complement(2346..2365)
                     /label=SV40pA-R
                     /note="SV40 polyA, reverse primer"
     primer_bind     2400..2419
                     /label=EBV-rev
                     /note="SV40 polyA terminator, reverse primer"
     rep_origin      complement(2437..2892)
                     /direction=LEFT
                     /label=f1 ori
                     /note="f1 bacteriophage origin of replication; arrow
                     indicates direction of (+) strand synthesis"
     primer_bind     complement(2574..2595)
                     /label=F1ori-F
                     /note="F1 origin, forward primer"
     primer_bind     2786..2805
                     /label=F1ori-R
                     /note="F1 origin, reverse primer"
     promoter        2919..3023
                     /gene="bla"
                     /label=AmpR promoter
     promoter        3025..3382
                     /label=SV40 promoter
                     /note="SV40 enhancer and early promoter"
     primer_bind     complement(3048..3068)
                     /label=pBABE 3'
                     /note="SV40 enhancer, reverse primer for pBABE vectors"
     rep_origin      3233..3368
                     /label=SV40 ori
                     /note="SV40 origin of replication"
     primer_bind     3295..3314
                     /label=SV40pro-F
                     /note="SV40 promoter/origin, forward primer"
     CDS             3417..4211
                     /codon_start=1
                     /gene="aph(3')-II (or nptII)"
                     /product="aminoglycoside phosphotransferase from Tn5"
                     /label=NeoR/KanR
                     /note="confers resistance to neomycin, kanamycin, and G418
                     (Geneticin(R))"
                     /translation="MIEQDGLHAGSPAAWVERLFGYDWAQQTIGCSDAAVFRLSAQGRP
                     VLFVKTDLSGALNELQDEAARLSWLATTGVPCAAVLDVVTEAGRDWLLLGEVPGQDLLS
                     SHLAPAEKVSIMADAMRRLHTLDPATCPFDHQAKHRIERARTRMEAGLVDQDDLDEEHQ
                     GLAPAELFARLKASMPDGEDLVVTHGDACLPNIMVENGRFSGFIDCGRLGVADRYQDIA
                     LATRDIAEELGGEWADRFLVLYGIAAPDSQRIAFYRLLDEFF"
     primer_bind     complement(3471..3490)
                     /label=Neo-R
                     /note="Neomycin resistance gene, reverse primer"
     primer_bind     4081..4100
                     /label=Neo-F
                     /note="Neomycin resistance gene, forward primer"
     primer_bind     complement(4399..4418)
                     /label=TK-pA-R
                     /note="Thymidine kinase polyA, reverse primer"
     polyA_signal    4443..4490
                     /label=HSV TK poly(A) signal
                     /note="herpes simplex virus thymidine kinase
                     polyadenylation signal (Cole and Stacy, 1985)"
     rep_origin      4819..5407
                     /direction=RIGHT
                     /label=ori
                     /note="high-copy-number ColE1/pMB1/pBR322/pUC origin of
                     replication"
     primer_bind     5308..5327
                     /label=pBR322ori-F
                     /note="pBR322 origin, forward primer"
ORIGIN
        1 cgttacataa cttacggtaa atggcccgcc tggctgaccg cccaacgacc cccgcccatt
       61 gacgtcaata atgacgtatg ttcccatagt aacgccaata gggactttcc attgacgtca
      121 atgggtggag tatttacggt aaactgccca cttggcagta catcaagtgt atcatatgcc
      181 aagtacgccc cctattgacg tcaatgacgg taaatggccc gcctggcatt atgcccagta
      241 catgacctta tgggactttc ctacttggca gtacatctac gtattagtca tcgctattac
      301 catggtgatg cggttttggc agtacatcaa tgggcgtgga tagcggtttg actcacgggg
      361 atttccaagt ctccacccca ttgacgtcaa tgggagtttg ttttggcacc aaaatcaacg
      421 ggactttcca aaatgtcgta acaactccgc cccattgacg caaatgggcg gtaggcgtgt
      481 acggtgggag gtctatataa gcagagctgg tttagtgaac cgtcagatcc gctagcgcta
      541 ccggactcag atctcgagct caagcttcga attccctctg ggaaagggca gcagcagcca
      601 ggtgtggcag tgacagggag gtgtgaatga ggcaggatga actggacagg tttgtacacc
      661 ttgctcagtg gcgtgaaccg gcattctact gccattggcc gagtatggct ctcggtcatc
      721 ttcatcttca gaatcatggt gctggtggtg gctgcagaga gtgtgtgggg tgatgagaaa
      781 tcttccttca tctgcaacac actccagcct ggctgcaaca gcgtttgcta tgaccaattc
      841 ttccccatct cccatgtgcg gctgtggtcc ctgcagctca tcctagtttc caccccagct
      901 ctcctcgtgg ccatgcacgt ggctcaccag caacacatag agaagaaaat gctacggctt
      961 gagggccatg gggaccccct acacctggag gaggtgaaga ggcacaaggt ccacatctca
     1021 gggacactgt ggtggaccta tgtcatcagc gtggtgttcc ggctgttgtt tgaggccgtc
     1081 ttcatgtatg tcttttatct gctctaccct ggctatgcca tggtgcggct ggtcaagtgc
     1141 gacgtctacc cctgccccaa cacagtggac tgcttcgtgt cccgccccac cgagaaaacc
     1201 gtcttcaccg tcttcatgct agctgcctct ggcatctgca tcatcctcaa tgtggccgag
     1261 gtggtgtacc tcatcatccg ggcctgtgcc cgccgagccc agcgccgctc caatccacct
     1321 tcccgcaagg gctcgggctt cggccaccgc ctctcacctg aatacaagca gaatgagatc
     1381 aacaagctgc tgagtgagca ggatggctcc ctgaaagaca tactgcgccg cagccctggc
     1441 accggggctg ggctggctga aaagagcgac cgctgctcgg cctgcgcgga tccaccggtg
     1501 gctaccatgg tgagcaaggg cgaggaggtc atcaaggagt tcatgcgctt caaggagcac
     1561 atggagggct ccgtgaacgg ccacgagttc gagatcgagg gcgagggcga gggccgcccc
     1621 tacgagggca cccagaccgc caggctgaag gtgaccaagg gtggccccct gcccttcgcc
     1681 tgggacatcc tgtcccctca gatcatgtac ggctccaagg cctacgtgaa gcaccccgcc
     1741 gacatccccg actacttgaa gctgtccttc cccgagggct tcaagtggga gcgcgtgatg
     1801 aacttcgagg acggcggcgt ggtgaccgtg acccaggact cctccctgca ggacggcgag
     1861 ttcatctaca aggtgaaggt gcgcggcacc aacttcccct ccgacggccc cgtaatgcag
     1921 aagaagacca tgggctggga ggcctcctcc gagcggatgt accccgagga cggcgccctg
     1981 aagggcgaga tgaagatgag gctgaggctg aaggacggcg gccactacga cgccgaggtc
     2041 aagaccacct acatggccaa gaagcccgtg cagctgcccg gcgcctacaa gaccgacatc
     2101 aagctggaca tcacctccca caacgaggac tacaccatcg tggaacagta cgagcgcgcc
     2161 gagggccgcc actccaccgg cgcctaagcg gccgcgactc tagatcataa tcagccatac
     2221 cacatttgta gaggttttac ttgctttaaa aaacctccca cacctccccc tgaacctgaa
     2281 acataaaatg aatgcaattg ttgttgttaa cttgtttatt gcagcttata atggttacaa
     2341 ataaagcaat agcatcacaa atttcacaaa taaagcattt ttttcactgc attctagttg
     2401 tggtttgtcc aaactcatca atgtatctta aggcgtaaat tgtaagcgtt aatattttgt
     2461 taaaattcgc gttaaatttt tgttaaatca gctcattttt taaccaatag gccgaaatcg
     2521 gcaaaatccc ttataaatca aaagaataga ccgagatagg gttgagtgtt gttccagttt
     2581 ggaacaagag tccactatta aagaacgtgg actccaacgt caaaggnnnn nnnnnnnnnn
     2641 nnnnnnnnnn nnnnnnnnnn nnnnnnnnnn nnnnntnnnn nnnnnnnnnn nnnnnnnnnn
     2701 nnnnnnnnnn nnnnnnnnnn nnnnnnnnnn nnnnnnnnnn nnnnnnnnnn nnnnnnnnnn
     2761 nnnnnnngnn nnnnnnnnnn nnnnnnnnnn nnnnnnnnnn nnnnnnnnnn nnnnnnnnnn
     2821 nnnnnnnnnn nnnnnnnnnn nnnnnnnnnn nnnnnnnnnn nnnnnnnnnn nnnnnnnnnn
     2881 nnnnnnnnnn nncaggtggc acttttcggg gaaatgtgcg cggaacccct atttgtttat
     2941 ttttctaaat acattcaaat atgtatccgc tcatgagaca ataaccctga taaatgcttc
     3001 aataatattg aaaaaggaag agtcctgagg cggaaagaac cagctgtgga atgtgtgtca
     3061 gttagggtgt ggaaagtccc caggctcccc agcaggcaga agtatgcaaa gcatgcatct
     3121 caattagtca gcaaccaggt gtggaaagtc cccaggctcc ccagcaggca gaagtatgca
     3181 aagcatgcat ctcaattagt cagcaaccat agtcccgccc ctaactccgc ccatcccgcc
     3241 cctaactccg cccagttccg cccattctcc gccccatggc tgactaattt tttttattta
     3301 tgcagaggcc gaggccgcct cggcctctga gctattccag aagtagtgag gaggcttttt
     3361 tggaggccta ggcttttgca aagatcgatc aagagacagg atgaggatcg tttcgcatga
     3421 ttgaacaaga tggattgcac gcaggttctc cggccgcttg ggtggagagg ctattcggct
     3481 atgactgggc acaacagaca atcggctgct ctgatgccgc cgtgttccgg ctgtcagcgc
     3541 aggggcgccc ggttcttttt gtcaagaccg acctgtccgg tgccctgaat gaactgcaag
     3601 acgaggcagc gcggctatcg tggctggcca cgacgggcgt tccttgcgca gctgtgctcg
     3661 acgttgtcac tgaagcggga agggactggc tgctattggg cgaagtgccg gggcaggatc
     3721 tcctgtcatc tcaccttgct cctgccgaga aagtatccat catggctgat gcaatgcggc
     3781 ggctgcatac gcttgatccg gctacctgcc cattcgacca ccaagcgaaa catcgcatcg
     3841 agcgagcacg tactcggatg gaagccggtc ttgtcgatca ggatgatctg gacgaagagc
     3901 atcaggggct cgcgccagcc gaactgttcg ccaggctcaa ggcgagcatg cccgacggcg
     3961 aggatctcgt cgtgacccat ggcgatgcct gcttgccgaa tatcatggtg gaaaatggcc
     4021 gcttttctgg attcatcgac tgtggccggc tgggtgtggc ggaccgctat caggacatag
     4081 cgttggctac ccgtgatatt gctgaagagc ttggcggcga atgggctgac cgcttcctcg
     4141 tgctttacgg tatcgccgct cccgattcgc agcgcatcgc cttctatcgc cttcttgacg
     4201 agttcttctg agcgggactc tggggttcga aatgaccgac caagcgacgc ccaacctgcc
     4261 atcacgagat ttcgattcca ccgccgcctt ctatgaaagg ttgggcttcg gaatcgtttt
     4321 ccgggacgcc ggctggatga tcctccagcg cggggatctc atgctggagt tcttcgccca
     4381 ccctaggggg aggctaactg aaacacggaa ggagacaata ccggaaggaa cccgcgctat
     4441 gacggcaata aaaagacaga ataaaacgca cggtgttggg tcgtttgttc ataaacgcgg
     4501 ggttcggtcc cagggctggc actctgtcga taccccaccg agaccccatt ggggccaata
     4561 cgcccgcgtt tcttcctttt ccccacccca ccccccaagt tcgggtgaag gcccagggct
     4621 cgcagccaac gtcggggcgg caggccctgc catagcctca ggttactcat atatacttta
     4681 gattgattta aaacttcatt tttaatttaa aaggatctag gtgaagatcc tttttgataa
     4741 tctcatgacc aaaatccctt aacgtgagtt ttcgttccac tgagcgtcag accccgtaga
     4801 aaagatcaaa ggatcttctt gagatccttt ttttctgcgc gtaatctgct gcttgcaaac
     4861 aaaaaaacca ccgctaccag cggtggtttg tttgccggat caagagctac caactctttt
     4921 tccgaaggta actggcttca gcagagcgca gataccaaat actgttcttc tagtgtagcc
     4981 gtagttaggc caccacttca agaactctgt agcaccgcct acatacctcg ctctgctaat
     5041 cctgttacca gtggctgctg ccagtggcga taagtcgtgt cttaccgggt tggactcaag
     5101 acgatagtta ccggataagg cgcagcggtc gggctgaacg gggggttcgt gcacacagcc
     5161 cagcttggag cgaacgacct acaccgaact gagataccta cagcgtgagc tatgagaaag
     5221 cgccacgctt cccgaaggga gaaaggcgga caggtatccg gtaagcggca gggtcggaac
     5281 aggagagcgc acgagggagc ttccaggggg aaacgcctgg tatctttata gtcctgtcgg
     5341 gtttcgccac ctctgacttg agcgtcgatt tttgtgatgc tcgtcagggg ggcggagcct
     5401 atggaaaaac gccagcaacg cggccttttt acggttcctg gccttttgct ggccttttgc
     5461 tcacatgttc tttcctgcgt tatcccctga ttctgtggat aaccgtatta ccgccatgca
     5521 ttagttatta atagtaatca attacggggt cattagttca tagcccatat atggagttcc
     5581 g
//
